>Addgene plasmid #153835 | pGBW-m4133390 | addgene full sequence | sequence record 300205 | Ginkgo NGS Result
CACCATGGGCTATATAAACGTTTTCGCTTTTCCGTTTACGATATATAGTCTACTCTTGTGCAGAATGAAT
TCTCGTAACTACATAGCACAAGTAGATGTAGTTAACTTTAATCTCACAGAAAACCTTTACTTTCAGTCGA
TGGATTATAAGGACCACGATGGAGACTACAAAGATCATGACATTGATTACAAGGACGACGATGACAAATA
AGCTAGCTTGACTGACTGAGATACAGCGTACCTTCAGCTCACAGACATGATAAGATACATTGATGAGTTT
GGACAAACCACAACTAGAATGCAGTGAAAAAAATGCTTTATTTGTGAAATTTGTGATGCTATTGCTTTAT
TTGTAACCATTATAAGCTGCAATAAACAAGTTAACAACAACAATTGCATTCATTTTATGTTTCAGGTTCA
GGGGGAGGTGTGGGAGGTTTTTTAAAGCAAGTAAAACCTCTACAAATGTGGTATTGGCCCATCTCTATCG
GTATCGTAGCATAACCCCTTGGGGCCTCTAAACGGGTCTTGAGGGGTTTTTTGTGCCCCTCGGGCCGGAT
TGCTATCTACCGGCATTGGCGCAGAAAAAAATGCCTGATGCGACGCTGCGCGTCTTATACTCCCACATAT
GCCAGATTCAGCAACGGATACGGCTTCCCCAACTTGCCCACTTCCATACGTGTCCTCCTTACCAGAAATT
TATCCTTAAGGTCGTCAGCTATCCTGCAGGCGATCTCTCGATTTCGATCAAGACATTCCTTTAATGGTCT
TTTCTGGACACCACTAGGGGTCAGAAGTAGTTCATCAAACTTTCTTCCCTCCCTAATCTCATTGGTTACC
TTGGGCTATCGAAACTTAATTAACCAGTCAAGTCAGCTACTTGGCGAGATCGACTTGTCTGGGTTTCGAC
TACGCTCAGAATTGCGTCAGTCAAGTTCGATCTGGTCCTTGCTATTGCACCCGTTCTCCGATTACGAGTT
TCATTTAAATCATGTGAGCAAAAGGCCAGCAAAAGGCCAGGAACCGTAAAAAGGCCGCGTTGCTGGCGTT
TTTCCATAGGCTCCGCCCCCCTGACGAGCATCACAAAAATCGACGCTCAAGTCAGAGGTGGCGAAACCCG
ACAGGACTATAAAGATACCAGGCGTTTCCCCCTGGAAGCTCCCTCGTGCGCTCTCCTGTTCCGACCCTGC
CGCTTACCGGATACCTGTCCGCCTTTCTCCCTTCGGGAAGCGTGGCGCTTTCTCATAGCTCACGCTGTAG
GTATCTCAGTTCGGTGTAGGTCGTTCGCTCCAAGCTGGGCTGTGTGCACGAACCCCCCGTTCAGCCCGAC
CGCTGCGCCTTATCCGGTAACTATCGTCTTGAGTCCAACCCGGTAAGACACGACTTATCGCCACTGGCAG
CAGCCACTGGTAACAGGATTAGCAGAGCGAGGTATGTAGGCGGTGCTACAGAGTTCTTGAAGTGGTGGCC
TAACTACGGCTACACTAGAAGAACAGTATTTGGTATCTGCGCTCTGCTGAAGCCAGTTACCTTCGGAAAA
AGAGTTGGTAGCTCTTGATCCGGCAAACAAACCACCGCTGGTAGCGGTGGTTTTTTTGTTTGCAAGCAGC
AGATTACGCGCAGAAAAAAAGGATCTCAAGAAGATCCTTTGATCTTTTCTACGGGGTCTGACGCTCAGTG
GAACGAAAACTCACGTTAAGGGATTTTGGTCATGAGATTATCAAAAAGGATCTTCACCTAGATCCTTTTA
AATTAAAAATGAAGTTTTAAATCAATCTAAAGTATATATGAGTAAACTTGGTCTGACAGTTACCAATGCT
TAATCAGTGAGGCACCTATCTCAGCGATCTGTCTATTTCGTTCATCCATAGTTGCATTTAAATTTCCGAA
CTCTCCAAGGCCCTCGTCGGAAAATCTTCAAACCTTTCGTCCGATCCATCTTGCAGGCTACCTCTCGAAC
GAACTATCGCAAGTCTCTTGGCCGGCCTTGCGCCTTGGCTATTGCTTGGCAGCGCCTATCGCCAGGTATT
ACTCCAATCCCGAATATCCGAGATCGGGATCACCCGAGAGAAGTTCAACCTACATCCTCAATCCCGATCT
ATCCGAGATCCGAGGAATATCGAAATCGGGGCGCGCCTGGTGTACCGAGAACGATCCTCTCAGTGCGAGT
CTCGACGATCCATATCGTTGCTTGGCAGTCAGCCAGTCGGAATCCAGCTTGGGACCCAGGAAGTCCAATC
GTCAGATATTGTACTCAAGCCTGGTCACGGCAGCGTACCGATCTGTTTAAACCTAGATATTGATAGTCTG
ATCGGTCAACGTATAATCGAGTCCTAGCTTTTGCAAACATCTATCAAGAGACAGGATCAGCAGGAGGCTT
TCGCATGAGTATTCAACATTTCCGTGTCGCCCTTATTCCCTTTTTTGCGGCATTTTGCCTTCCTGTTTTT
GCTCACCCAGAAACGCTGGTGAAAGTAAAAGATGCTGAAGATCAGTTGGGTGCGCGAGTGGGTTACATCG
AACTGGATCTCAACAGCGGTAAGATCCTTGAGAGTTTTCGCCCCGAAGAACGCTTTCCAATGATGAGCAC
TTTTAAAGTTCTGCTATGTGGCGCGGTATTATCCCGTATTGACGCCGGGCAAGAGCAACTCGGTCGCCGC
ATACACTATTCTCAGAATGACTTGGTTGAGTATTCACCAGTCACAGAAAAGCATCTTACGGATGGCATGA
CAGTAAGAGAATTATGCAGTGCTGCCATAACCATGAGTGATAACACTGCGGCCAACTTACTTCTGACAAC
GATTGGAGGACCGAAGGAGCTAACCGCTTTTTTGCACAACATGGGGGATCATGTAACTCGCCTTGATCGT
TGGGAACCGGAGCTGAATGAAGCCATACCAAACGACGAGCGTGACACCACGATGCCTGTAGCAATGGCAA
CAACCTTGCGTAAACTATTAACTGGCGAACTACTTACTCTAGCTTCCCGGCAACAGTTGATAGACTGGAT
GGAGGCGGATAAAGTTGCAGGACCACTTCTGCGCTCGGCCCTTCCGGCTGGCTGGTTTATTGCTGATAAA
TCTGGAGCCGGTGAGCGTGGGTCTCGCGGTATCATTGCAGCACTGGGGCCAGATGGTAAGCCCTCCCGTA
TCGTAGTTATCTACACGACGGGGAGTCAGGCAACTATGGATGAACGAAATAGACAGATCGCTGAGATAGG
TGCCTCACTGATTAAGCATTGGTAACCGATTCTAGGTGCATTGGCGCAGAAAAAAATGCCTGATGCGACG
CTGCGCGTCTTATACTCCCACATATGCCAGATTCAGCAACGGATACGGCTTCCCCAACTTGCCCACTTCC
ATACGTGTCCTCCTTACCAGAAATTTATCCTTAAGATCCCGAATCGTTTAAACTCGACTCTGGCTCTATC
GAATCTCCGTCGTTTCGAGCTTACGCGAACAGCCGTGGCGCTCATTTGCTCGTCGGGCATCGAATCTCGT
CAGCTATCGTCAGCTTACCTTTTTGGCAGCGATCGCGGCTCCCGACATCTTGGACCATTAGCTCCACAGG
TATCTTCTTCCCTCTAGTGGTCATAACAGCAGCTTCAGCTACCTCTCAATTCAAAAAACCCCTCAAGACC
CGTTTAGAGGCCCCAAGGGGTTATGCTATCAATCGTTGCGTTACACACACAAAAAACCAACACACATCCA
TCTTCGATGGATAGCGATTTTATTATCTAACTGCTGATCGAGTGTAGCCAGATCTAGTAATCAATTACGG
GGTCATTAGTTCATAGCCCATATATGGAGTTCCGCGTTACATAACTTACGGTAAATGGCCCGCCTGGCTG
ACCGCCCAACGACCCCCGCCCATTGACGTCAATAATGACGTATGTTCCCATAGTAACGCCAATAGGGACT
TTCCATTGACGTCAATGGGTGGAGTATTTACGGTAAACTGCCCACTTGGCAGTACATCAAGTGTATCATA
TGCCAAGTACGCCCCCTATTGACGTCAATGACGGTAAATGGCCCGCCTGGCATTATGCCCAGTACATGAC
CTTATGGGACTTTCCTACTTGGCAGTACATCTACGTATTAGTCATCGCTATTACCATGCTGATGCGGTTT
TGGCAGTACATCAATGGGCGTGGATAGCGGTTTGACTCACGGGGATTTCCAAGTCTCCACCCCATTGACG
TCAATGGGAGTTTGTTTTGGCACCAAAATCAACGGGACTTTCCAAAATGTCGTAACAACTCCGCCCCATT
GACGCAAATGGGCGGTAGGCGTGTACGGTGGGAGGTCTATATAAGCAGAGCTGGTTTAGTGAACCGTCAG
ATCAGATCTTTGTCGATCCTACCATCCACTCGACACACCCGCCAGCGGCCGC
Features (pLannotate 1.2.2; 17 found; start..end, strand, type, name):
     49..108     +  ncRNA          Corona pk3: Accession: RF00165 - Coronavirus 3' UTR pseudoknot
    185..207     +  CDS            FLAG (fragment): FLAG® epitope tag, followed by an enterokinase cleavage site
    261..382     -  polyA_signal   SV40 poly(A) signal: SV40 polyadenylation signal
    405..474     -  CDS            large T antigen (fragment): large T antigen from SV40 (simian virus 40)
    497..543     +  terminator     T7 terminator: transcription terminator for bacteriophage T7 RNA polymerase
    573..709     +  terminator     rrnG terminator: transcription terminator from the E. coli ribosomal RNA rrnG operon (Albrechtsen et al., 1991)
    754..825     +  misc_feature   3' β-globin insulator: insulator downstream of the human β-globin locus (Farrell et al., 2002)
   1051..1639    -  rep_origin     ori: high-copy-number ColE1/pMB1/pBR322/pUC origin of replication
   1811..1875    -  CDS            bla(M) (fragment): β-lactamase lacking the signal sequence; bla(M); allows cytosolic expression of β-lactamase
   2385..3245    +  CDS            AmpR: β-lactamase; bla; confers resistance to ampicillin, carbenicillin, and related antibiotics
   3258..3394    +  terminator     rrnG terminator: transcription terminator from the E. coli ribosomal RNA rrnG operon (Albrechtsen et al., 1991)
   3546..3617    +  misc_feature   5' β-globin insulator: insulator upstream of the human β-globin locus (Farrell et al., 2002)
   3622..3668    -  terminator     T7 terminator: transcription terminator for bacteriophage T7 RNA polymerase
   3686..3734    -  polyA_signal   poly(A) signal: synthetic polyadenylation signal
   3815..4118    +  enhancer       CMV enhancer: human cytomegalovirus immediate early enhancer
   4191..4208    -  promoter       CMV promoter (fragment): human cytomegalovirus (CMV) immediate early promoter
   4271..4322    +  promoter       CMVd2 promoter: truncated human cytomegalovirus (CMV) immediate early promoter that yields moderately reduced expression relative to the full-length promoter
