[The description below was written by a language model from this plasmid's Addgene catalogue record and pLannotate feature annotations shown in this document.]
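Description:
pGBW-m4133390 is a mammalian expression plasmid built on the pTwist_CMV_6 backbone for producing the ORF10 protein of SARS-CoV-2. It is propagated in E. coli as a high-copy plasmid through a ColE1/pUC-type origin of replication and is selected with ampicillin via a full-length β-lactamase (AmpR) gene. The sequenced construct is about 4.4 kb. No mammalian selection marker is annotated, which suggests use by transient transfection.

The payload is a short wild-type ORF10 coding sequence of roughly 110 bp, placed downstream of the human cytomegalovirus immediate-early enhancer and promoter. The annotation software resolves this promoter only as the enhancer plus CMV promoter fragments, including a match to a truncated CMV variant. According to the catalogue entry, the backbone supplies a C-terminal TEV-cleavable 3xFLAG tag. This allows anti-FLAG detection or affinity capture of the small viral protein, with optional removal of the tag by TEV protease. The feature table picks up only a FLAG fragment at this position. It does not annotate ORF10 itself, but labels part of the insert region as a coronavirus 3' UTR pseudoknot match, which probably reflects the location of ORF10 near the 3' end of the viral genome. An SV40 polyadenylation signal lies just past the tag, though it is annotated on the opposite strand.

The expression unit is flanked by human β-globin insulator elements, T7 and rrnG transcription terminators, and a synthetic poly(A) signal upstream of the promoter. These parts presumably shield the cassette from read-through transcription arising in the backbone. The plasmid is suited to expression, localisation and interaction studies of ORF10 in mammalian cells, although the record gives no purpose beyond mammalian expression.
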