Addgene plasmid #153835: pGBW-m4133390
Purpose: Mammalian expression plasmid for SARS-CoV-2 ORF10 protein
Depositing lab: Ginkgo Bioworks & Benjie Chen. Depositing organization: Ginkgo Bioworks.
Backbone
  Vector backbone: pTwist_CMV_6
  Backbone size w/o insert (bp): 4180
  Vector type: Mammalian Expression
Growth in bacteria
  Bacterial resistance: Ampicillin, 100 μg/mL
  Growth temperature: 37°C
  Growth strain: DH5alpha
  Copy number: High Copy
Gene/Insert
  Gene/Insert name: SARS-CoV-2 ORF10 protein
  Species: Severe acute respiratory syndrome coronavirus 2
  Insert size (bp): 110
  Mutation: wt
  Entrez Gene: ORF10 (a.k.a. GU280_gp11)
  Promoter: CMV
  Tag / fusion protein: Cleavable TEV;3xFlag (C terminal on backbone)
  Cloning method: Unknown
Resource information
  A portion of this plasmid was derived from a plasmid made by: GinkgoBioworks
Depositor comments: NCBI reference sequence: 43740576
How to cite: pGBW-m4133390 was a gift from Ginkgo Bioworks & Benjie Chen (Addgene plasmid # 153835 ; http://n2t.net/addgene:153835 ; RRID:Addgene_153835)
